>Addgene plasmid #229247 | pXTK010 [Marker_GenR-aacC1_PartType4] | addgene full sequence | sequence record 464648 | Addgene NGS Result
TTGAGATCCTTTTTTTCTGCGCGTAATCTGCTGCTTGCAAACAAAAAAACCACCGCTACCAGCGGTGGTT
TGTTTGCCGGATCAAGAGCTACCAACTCTTTTTCCGAAGGTAACTGGCTTCAGCAGAGCGCAGATACCAA
ATACTGTTCTTCTAGTGTAGCCGTAGTTAGGCCACCACTTCAAGAACTCTGTAGCACCGCCTACATACCT
CGCTCTGCTAATCCTGTTACCAGTGGCTGCTGCCAGTGGCGATAAGTCGTGTCTTACCGGGTTGGACTCA
AGACGATAGTTACCGGATAAGGCGCAGCGGTCGGGCTGAACGGGGGGTTCGTGCACACAGCCCAGCTTGG
AGCGAACGACCTACACCGAACTGAGATACCTACAGCGTGAGCTATGAGAAAGCGCCACGCTTCCCGAAGG
GAGAAAGGCGGACAGGTATCCGGTAAGCGGCAGGGTCGGAACAGGAGAGCGCACGAGGGAGCTTCCAGGG
GGAAACGCCTGGTATCTTTATAGTCCTGTCGGGTTTCGCCACCTCTGACTTGAGCGTCGATTTTTGTGAT
GCTCGTCAGGGGGGCGGAGCCTATGGAAAAACGCCAGCAACGCGAGTCGGTCTCTTGGCAATTCGAATTC
CTGCCGACATGGAAGCCATCACAAACGGCATGATGAACCTGAATCGCCAGCGGCATCAGCACCTTGTCGC
CTTGCGTATAATATTTGCCCATGGACGCACACCGTGGAAACGGATGAAGGCACGAACCCAGTTGACATAA
GCCTGTTCGGTTCGTAAACTGTAATGCAAGTAGCGTATGCGCTCACGCAACTGGTCCAGAACCTTGACCG
AACGCAGCGGTGGTAACGGCGCAGTGGCGGTTTTCATGGCTTGTTATGACTGTTTTTTTGTACAGTCTAT
GCCTCGGGCATCCAAGCAGCAAGCGCGTTACGCCGTGGGTCGATGTTTGATGTTATGGAGCAGCAACGAT
GTTACGCAGCAGCAACGATGTTACGCAGCAGGGCAGTCGCCCTAAAACAAAGTTAGGTGGCTCAAGTATG
GGCATCATTCGCACATGTAGGCTCGGCCCTGACCAAGTCAAATCCATGCGGGCTGCTCTTGATCTTTTCG
GTCGTGAGTTCGGAGACGTAGCCACCTACTCCCAACATCAGCCGGACTCCGATTACCTCGGGAACTTGCT
CCGTAGTAAGACATTCATCGCGCTTGCTGCCTTCGACCAAGAAGCGGTTGTTGGCGCTCTCGCGGCTTAC
GTTCTGCCCAAGTTTGAGCAGCCGCGTAGTGAGATCTATATCTATGATCTCGCAGTCTCCGGAGAGCACC
GGAGGCAGGGCATTGCCACCGCGCTCATCAATCTCCTCAAGCATGAGGCCAACGCGCTTGGTGCTTATGT
GATCTACGTGCAAGCAGATTACGGTGACGATCCCGCAGTGGCTCTCTATACAAAGTTGGGCATACGGGAA
GAAGTGATGCACTTTGATATCGACCCAAGTACCGCCACCTAACAATTCGTTCAAGCCGAGATCGGCTTCC
CGGCCGCGGAGTTGTTCGGTAAATTGTCACAACGCCGCCAGGTGGATTAACGTGAGACCAGAGTAGCCCG
CCTAATGAGCGGGCTTTTTTTTAATTCCCCTATTTGTTTATTTTTCTAAATACATTCAAATATGTATCCG
CTCATGAGACAATAACCCTGATAAATGCTTCAATAATATTGAAAAAGGAAGAGTATGAGCATTCAGCATT
TTCGTGTGGCGCTGATTCCGTTTTTTGCGGCGTTTTGCCTGCCGGTGTTTGCGCATCCGGAAACCCTGGT
GAAAGTGAAAGATGCGGAAGATCAACTGGGTGCGCGCGTGGGCTATATTGAACTGGATCTGAACAGCGGC
AAAATTCTGGAATCTTTTCGTCCGGAAGAACGTTTTCCGATGATGAGCACCTTTAAAGTGCTGCTGTGCG
GTGCGGTTCTGAGCCGTGTGGATGCGGGCCAGGAACAACTGGGCCGTCGTATTCATTATAGCCAGAACGA
TCTGGTGGAATATAGCCCGGTGACCGAAAAACATCTGACCGATGGCATGACCGTGCGTGAACTGTGCAGC
GCGGCGATTACCATGAGCGATAACACCGCGGCGAACCTGCTGCTGACGACCATTGGCGGTCCGAAAGAAC
TGACCGCGTTTCTGCATAACATGGGCGATCATGTGACCCGTCTGGATCGTTGGGAACCGGAACTGAACGA
AGCGATTCCGAACGATGAACGTGATACCACCATGCCGGCAGCAATGGCGACCACCCTGCGTAAACTGCTG
ACGGGTGAGCTGCTGACCCTGGCAAGCCGCCAGCAACTGATTGATTGGATGGAAGCGGATAAAGTGGCGG
GTCCGCTGCTGCGTAGCGCGCTGCCGGCTGGCTGGTTTATTGCGGATAAAAGCGGTGCGGGCGAACGTGG
CAGCCGTGGCATTATTGCGGCGCTGGGCCCGGATGGTAAACCGAGCCGTATTGTGGTGATTTATACCACC
GGCAGCCAGGCGACGATGGATGAACGTAACCGTCAGATTGCGGAAATTGGCGCGAGCCTGATTAAACATT
GGTAAACCGATACAATTAAAGGCTCCTTTTGGAGCCTTTTTTTTTGGACGACCCTTGTCAGATCAAAGGA
TCTTC
Features (pLannotate 1.2.2; 7 found; start..end, strand, type, name):
      1..589     +  rep_origin     ori: high-copy-number ColE1/pMB1/pBR322/pUC origin of replication
    631..724     -  CDS            CmR (fragment): chloramphenicol acetyltransferase; cat; confers resistance to chloramphenicol
    762..790     +  promoter       Pc promoter: intI1 (promoter lies within the coding sequence); class 1 integron promoter
    979..1512    +  CDS            GmR: gentamycin acetyltransferase; aacC1; confers resistance to gentamycin
   1643..1734    +  promoter       AmpR promoter: bla
   1735..2592    +  CDS            bla: BLAT_ECOLX - Experimental evidence at protein level: Swiss-Prot protein existence level 1. TEM-type are the most prevalent beta-lactamases in enterobacteria; they hydrolyze the beta-lactam bond in susceptible beta-lactam antibiotics, thus conferring resistance to penicillins and cephalosporins. TEM-3 and TEM-4 are capable of hydrolyzing cefotaxime and ceftazidime. TEM-5 is capable of hydrolyzing ceftazidime. TEM-6 is capable of hydrolyzing ceftazidime and aztreonam. TEM-8/CAZ-2, TEM- 16/CAZ-7 and TEM-24/CAZ-6 are markedly active against ceftazidime. IRT- 4 shows resistance to beta-lactamase in
   2599..2638    +  terminator     fd terminator: central terminator from bacteriophage fd (Otsuka and Kunisawa, 1982)
