[The description below was written by a language model from this plasmid's Addgene catalogue record and pLannotate feature annotations shown in this document.]
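Description:
pXTK010 [Marker_GenR-aacC1_PartType4] is a small (about 2.7 kb) Golden Gate part plasmid from the XanthoMoClo modular cloning toolkit, which was developed for genetic engineering of the bacterial genera Xanthobacter and Roseixanthobacter. It is built on the pXTK part-storage backbone and is maintained in E. coli (DH5alpha) under ampicillin selection. The feature table shows a TEM-type beta-lactamase gene (bla) driven by its native AmpR promoter and followed by a bacteriophage fd terminator, along with a ColE1/pMB1/pUC-type origin of replication. The annotation calls this origin high-copy, whereas the catalogue entry lists the plasmid as low copy; the record does not resolve this difference. A short fragment of a chloramphenicol acetyltransferase gene is also detected next to the origin. It is only a partial sequence, likely a remnant of backbone construction, and should not be expected to confer chloramphenicol resistance.

The stored part is a gentamicin resistance marker cassette, designated a Type 4 part in the toolkit's assembly hierarchy. It consists of the aacC1 gene encoding gentamicin acetyltransferase, with the class 1 integron Pc promoter annotated upstream. Pc is a constitutive promoter commonly associated with this resistance gene. The insert is listed as synthetic. The plasmid is not meant to be an end-use expression vector. It serves as a source of the marker module, which is excised by Type IIS restriction digestion and ligated in a defined position alongside other toolkit parts to build multi-part plasmids carrying gentamicin selection. The specific Type IIS enzyme sites and overhangs flanking the part are not annotated in the record, and the cloning sites are listed as unknown.
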