Addgene plasmid #229247: pXTK010 [Marker_GenR-aacC1_PartType4]
Purpose: XanthoMoClo Golden Gate Part Plasmid for cloning, contains Marker_GenR-aacC1_PartType4
Depositing lab: Michael Springer. Depositing organization: Harvard Medical School. Publication: XanthoMoClo horizontal line A Robust Modular Cloning Genetic Toolkit for the Genera Xanthobacter and Roseixanthobacter. Soltysiak MPM, Ory ALH, Lee AD, Christophersen CE, Jalihal AP, Springer M. ACS Synth Biol. 2025 Apr 18;14(4):1173-1190. doi: 10.1021/acssynbio.4c00806. Epub 2025 Mar 13. PubMed 40080684.
Backbone
  Vector backbone: pXTK
  Vector type: Bacterial Expression
Growth in bacteria
  Bacterial resistance: Ampicillin, 100 μg/mL
  Growth temperature: 37°C
  Growth strain: DH5alpha
  Copy number: Low Copy
Gene/Insert
  Gene/Insert name: GenR-aacC1 (alt name: Marker_GenR-aacC1_PartType4)
  Species: Synthetic
  Cloning method: Restriction Enzyme; 5′ cloning site unknown (unknown if destroyed)
Terms and licenses: Academic/Nonprofit Terms; Industry Terms: Not Available to Industry
How to cite: pXTK010 [Marker_GenR-aacC1_PartType4] was a gift from Michael Springer (Addgene plasmid # 229247 ; http://n2t.net/addgene:229247 ; RRID:Addgene_229247)
